Addgene plasmid #136015: psiCHECK3-ZC3H15
Purpose: ZC3H15 3'UTR (NM_018471.2) inserted into the 3'UTR of Renilla luciferase in the psiCHECK3 plasmid
Depositing lab: Anthony Leung. Publication: Structure-Mediated RNA Decay by UPF1 and G3BP1. Fischer JW, Busa VF, Shao Y, Leung AKL. Mol Cell. 2020 Apr 2;78(1):70-84.e6. doi: 10.1016/j.molcel.2020.01.021. Epub 2020 Feb 3. PubMed 32017897.
Backbone
  Vector backbone: Modified psCHECK2
  Backbone manufacturer: Promega
  Modifications to backbone: Modified so both Renilla and Firefly luciferase contain an intron for RT-qPCR
  Vector type: Mammalian Expression, Luciferase
Growth in bacteria
  Bacterial resistance: Ampicillin, 100 μg/mL
  Growth temperature: 37°C
  Growth strain: DH5alpha
  Copy number: Unknown
Gene/Insert
  Gene/Insert name: ZC3H15 3'UTR
  Species: H. sapiens (human)
  GenBank ID: NM_018471.2
  Entrez Gene: ZC3H15 (a.k.a. DFRP1, HT010, LEREPO4, MSTP012)
Terms and licenses: Academic/Nonprofit Terms; Industry Terms: Not Available to Industry
How to cite: psiCHECK3-ZC3H15 was a gift from Anthony Leung (Addgene plasmid # 136015 ; http://n2t.net/addgene:136015 ; RRID:Addgene_136015)
