[The description below was written by a language model from this plasmid's Addgene catalogue record and pLannotate feature annotations shown in this document.]
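Description:
psiCHECK3-ZC3H15 is a dual-luciferase reporter plasmid for mammalian cells, built on a modified version of Promega's psiCHECK-2 backbone. It is propagated in E. coli using a high-copy ColE1/pUC-type origin and selected with ampicillin through the β-lactamase gene and its native promoter. The plasmid carries two independent reporter cassettes. In the first, the SV40 enhancer/early promoter drives human codon-optimized Renilla luciferase (hRluc), terminated by a synthetic poly(A) signal. In the second, the HSV thymidine kinase promoter drives firefly luciferase (luc+), followed by an SV40 poly(A) signal. Each cassette has a chimeric β-globin/immunoglobulin intron upstream of the coding sequence. According to the record, adding an intron to both reporters is the backbone modification, made so that the transcripts can be measured by RT-qPCR. A T7 promoter also precedes each luciferase and could support in vitro transcription.

The insert is the human ZC3H15 3'UTR, placed downstream of the Renilla stop codon and ahead of the synthetic poly(A) signal, so that it forms the 3'UTR of the Renilla transcript. Any effect of this UTR on mRNA stability or translation changes the Renilla signal, while firefly luciferase from the same plasmid acts as an internal normalization control. The associated work concerns structure-mediated RNA decay involving UPF1 and G3BP1, which fits use of the construct to test whether this UTR confers regulated decay.

The two sequence records differ. The 7,113 nt NGS-derived record has an unannotated gap of roughly 670 nt between hRluc and the poly(A) signal, consistent with the insert. The 6,498 nt depositor record has only about 60 nt there, so it appears to lack the UTR or to represent the empty vector.
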