Features (pLannotate 1.2.2; 14 found; start..end, strand, type, name):
     62..419     +  promoter       SV40 promoter: SV40 enhancer and early promoter
    489..621     +  intron         chimeric intron: chimera between introns from human β-globin and immunoglobulin heavy chain genes
    666..684     +  promoter       T7 promoter: promoter for bacteriophage T7 RNA polymerase
    694..1629    +  CDS            hRluc: Renilla luciferase human codon-optimized
   1688..1736    +  polyA_signal   poly(A) signal: synthetic polyadenylation signal
   1745..2496    +  promoter       HSV TK promoter: herpes simplex virus thymidine kinase promoter
   2566..2698    +  intron         chimeric intron: chimera between introns from human β-globin and immunoglobulin heavy chain genes
   2743..2761    +  promoter       T7 promoter: promoter for bacteriophage T7 RNA polymerase
   2776..4428    +  CDS            luciferase: firefly luciferase; luc+; enhanced luc+ version of the luciferase gene AAS38485.1 42718124.0
   4453..4574    -  polyA_signal   SV40 poly(A) signal: SV40 polyadenylation signal
   4597..4665    -  CDS            large T antigen (fragment): large T antigen from SV40 (simian virus 40)
   4707..4811    +  promoter       AmpR promoter: bla
   4812..5672    +  CDS            AmpR: β-lactamase; bla; confers resistance to ampicillin, carbenicillin, and related antibiotics
   5843..6431    +  rep_origin     ori: high-copy-number ColE1/pMB1/pBR322/pUC origin of replication
>Addgene plasmid #136015 | psiCHECK3-ZC3H15 | depositor full sequence | sequence record 263051 | psiCHECK3-ZC3H15 sequence 6498 bps
AGATCTGCGCAGCACCATGGCCTGAAATAACCTCTGAAAGAGGAACTTGGTTAGGTACCTTCTGAGGCGG
AAAGAACCAGCTGTGGAATGTGTGTCAGTTAGGGTGTGGAAAGTCCCCAGGCTCCCCAGCAGGCAGAAGT
ATGCAAAGCATGCATCTCAATTAGTCAGCAACCAGGTGTGGAAAGTCCCCAGGCTCCCCAGCAGGCAGAA
GTATGCAAAGCATGCATCTCAATTAGTCAGCAACCATAGTCCCGCCCCTAACTCCGCCCATCCCGCCCCT
AACTCCGCCCAGTTCCGCCCATTCTCCGCCCCATGGCTGACTAATTTTTTTTATTTATGCAGAGGCCGAG
GCCGCCTCGGCCTCTGAGCTATTCCAGAAGTAGTGAGGAGGCTTTTTTGGAGGCCTAGGCTTTTGCAAAA
AGCTTGATTCTTCTGACACAACAGTCTCGAACTTAAGCTGCAGAAGTTGGTCGTGAGGCACTGGGCAGGT
AAGTATCAAGGTTACAAGACAGGTTTAAGGAGACCAATAGAAACTGGGCTTGTCGAGACAGAGAAGACTC
TTGCGTTTCTGATAGGCACCTATTGGTCTTACTGACATCCACTTTGCCTTTCTCTCCACAGGTGTCCACT
CCCAGTTCAATTACAGCTCTTAAGGCTAGAGTACTTAATACGACTCACTATAGGCTAGCCACCATGGCTT
CCAAGGTGTACGACCCCGAGCAACGCAAACGCATGATCACTGGGCCTCAGTGGTGGGCTCGCTGCAAGCA
AATGAACGTGCTGGACTCCTTCATCAACTACTATGATTCCGAGAAGCACGCCGAGAACGCCGTGATTTTT
CTGCATGGTAACGCTGCCTCCAGCTACCTGTGGAGGCACGTCGTGCCTCACATCGAGCCCGTGGCTAGAT
GCATCATCCCTGATCTGATCGGAATGGGTAAGTCCGGCAAGAGCGGGAATGGCTCATATCGCCTCCTGGA
TCACTACAAGTACCTCACCGCTTGGTTCGAGCTGCTGAACCTTCCAAAGAAAATCATCTTTGTGGGCCAC
GACTGGGGGGCTTGTCTGGCCTTTCACTACTCCTACGAGCACCAAGACAAGATCAAGGCCATCGTCCATG
CTGAGAGTGTCGTGGACGTGATCGAGTCCTGGGACGAGTGGCCTGACATCGAGGAGGATATCGCCCTGAT
CAAGAGCGAAGAGGGCGAGAAAATGGTGCTTGAGAATAACTTCTTCGTCGAGACCATGCTCCCAAGCAAG
ATCATGCGGAAACTGGAGCCTGAGGAGTTCGCTGCCTACCTGGAGCCATTCAAGGAGAAGGGCGAGGTTA
GACGGCCTACCCTCTCCTGGCCTCGCGAGATCCCTCTCGTTAAGGGAGGCAAGCCCGACGTCGTCCAGAT
TGTCCGCAACTACAACGCCTACCTTCGGGCCAGCGACGATCTGCCTAAGATGTTCATCGAGTCCGACCCT
GGGTTCTTTTCCAACGCTATTGTCGAGGGAGCTAAGAAGTTCCCTAACACCGAGTTCGTGAAGGTGAAGG
GCCTCCACTTCAGCCAGGAGGACGCTCCAGATGAAATGGGTAAGTACATCAAGAGCTTCGTGGAGCGCGT
GCTGAAGAACGAGCAGTAATTCTAGGCGATCGCTCGAGCCCGGGAATTCGTTTAAACCTAGAGCGGCCGC
TGGCCGCAATAAAATATCTTTATTTTCATTACATCTGTGTGTTGGTTTTTTGTGTGAGGATCTAAATGAG
TCTTCGGACCTCGCGGGGGCCGCTTAAGCGGTGGTTAGGGTTTGTCTGACGCGGGGGGAGGGGGAAGGAA
CGAAACACTCTCATTCGGAGGCGGCTCGGGGTTTGGTCTTGGTGGCCACGGGCACGCAGAAGAGCGCCGC
GATCCTCTTAAGCACCCCCCCGCCCTCCGTGGAGGCGGGGGTTTGGTCGGCGGGTGGTAACTGGCGGGCC
GCTGACTCGGGCGGGTCGCGCGCCCCAGAGTGTGACCTTTTCGGTCTGCTCGCAGACCCCCGGGCGGCGC
CGCCGCGGCGGCGACGGGCTCGCTGGGTCCTAGGCTCCATGGGGACCGTATACGTGGACAGGCTCTGGAG
CATCCGCACGACTGCGGTGATATTACCGGAGACCTTCTGCGGGACGAGCCGGGTCACGCGGCTGACGCGG
AGCGTCCGTTGGGCGACAAACACCAGGACGGGGCACAGGTACACTATCTTGTCACCCGGAGGCGCGAGGG
ACTGCAGGAGCTTCAGGGAGTGGCGCAGCTGCTTCATCCCCGTGGCCCGTTGCTCGCGTTTGCTGGCGGT
GTCCCCGGAAGAAATATATTTGCATGTCTTTAGTTCTATGATGACACAAACCCCGCCCAGCGTCTTGTCA
TTGGCGAATTCGAACACGCAGATGCAGTCGGGGCGGCGCGGTCCCAGGTCCACTTCGCATATTAAGGTGA
CGCGTGTGGCCTCGAACACCGAGCGACCCTGCAGCGACCCGCTTAAAAGCTTGATTCTTCTGACACAACA
GTCTCGAACTTAAGCTGCAGAAGTTGGTCGTGAGGCACTGGGCAGGTAAGTATCAAGGTTACAAGACAGG
TTTAAGGAGACCAATAGAAACTGGGCTTGTCGAGACAGAGAAGACTCTTGCGTTTCTGATAGGCACCTAT
TGGTCTTACTGACATCCACTTTGCCTTTCTCTCCACAGGTGTCCACTCCCAGTTCAATTACAGCTCTTAA
GGCTAGAGTACTTAATACGACTCACTATAGGCTAGCAAAGCCACCATGGCCGATGCTAAGAACATTAAGA
AGGGCCCTGCTCCCTTCTACCCTCTGGAGGATGGCACCGCTGGCGAGCAGCTGCACAAGGCCATGAAGAG
GTATGCCCTGGTGCCTGGCACCATTGCCTTCACCGATGCCCACATTGAGGTGGACATCACCTATGCCGAG
TACTTCGAGATGTCTGTGCGCCTGGCCGAGGCCATGAAGAGGTACGGCCTGAACACCAACCACCGCATCG
TGGTGTGCTCTGAGAACTCTCTGCAGTTCTTCATGCCAGTGCTGGGCGCCCTGTTCATCGGAGTGGCCGT
GGCCCCTGCTAACGACATTTACAACGAGCGCGAGCTGCTGAACAGCATGGGCATTTCTCAGCCTACCGTG
GTGTTCGTGTCTAAGAAGGGCCTGCAGAAGATCCTGAACGTGCAGAAGAAGCTGCCTATCATCCAGAAGA
TCATCATCATGGACTCTAAGACCGACTACCAGGGCTTCCAGAGCATGTACACATTCGTGACATCTCATCT
GCCTCCTGGCTTCAACGAGTACGACTTCGTGCCAGAGTCTTTCGACAGGGACAAAACCATTGCCCTGATC
ATGAACAGCTCTGGGTCTACCGGCCTGCCTAAGGGCGTGGCCCTGCCTCATCGCACCGCCTGTGTGCGCT
TCTCTCACGCCCGCGACCCTATTTTCGGCAACCAGATCATCCCCGACACCGCTATTCTGAGCGTGGTGCC
ATTCCACCACGGCTTCGGCATGTTCACCACCCTGGGCTACCTGATTTGCGGCTTTCGGGTGGTGCTGATG
TACCGCTTCGAGGAGGAGCTGTTCCTGCGCAGCCTGCAAGACTACAAAATTCAGTCTGCCCTGCTGGTGC
CAACCCTGTTCAGCTTCTTCGCTAAGAGCACCCTGATCGACAAGTACGACCTGTCTAACCTGCACGAGAT
TGCCTCTGGCGGCGCCCCACTGTCTAAGGAGGTGGGCGAAGCCGTGGCCAAGCGCTTTCATCTGCCAGGC
ATCCGCCAGGGCTACGGCCTGACCGAGACAACCAGCGCCATTCTGATTACCCCAGAGGGCGACGACAAGC
CTGGCGCCGTGGGCAAGGTGGTGCCATTCTTCGAGGCCAAGGTGGTGGACCTGGACACCGGCAAGACCCT
GGGAGTGAACCAGCGCGGCGAGCTGTGTGTGCGCGGCCCTATGATTATGTCCGGCTACGTGAATAACCCT
GAGGCCACAAACGCCCTGATCGACAAGGACGGCTGGCTGCACTCTGGCGACATTGCCTACTGGGACGAGG
ACGAGCACTTCTTCATCGTGGACCGCCTGAAGTCTCTGATCAAGTACAAGGGCTACCAGGTGGCCCCAGC
CGAGCTGGAGTCTATCCTGCTGCAGCACCCTAACATTTTCGACGCCGGAGTGGCCGGCCTGCCCGACGAC
GATGCCGGCGAGCTGCCTGCCGCCGTCGTCGTGCTGGAACACGGCAAGACCATGACCGAGAAGGAGATCG
TGGACTATGTGGCCAGCCAGGTGACAACCGCCAAGAAGCTGCGCGGCGGAGTGGTGTTCGTGGACGAGGT
GCCCAAGGGCCTGACCGGCAAGCTGGACGCCCGCAAGATCCGCGAGATCCTGATCAAGGCTAAGAAAGGC
GGCAAGATCGCCGTGTAATGCGGCCGCTTCGAGCAGACATGATAAGATACATTGATGAGTTTGGACAAAC
CACAACTAGAATGCAGTGAAAAAAATGCTTTATTTGTGAAATTTGTGATGCTATTGCTTTATTTGTAACC
ATTATAAGCTGCAATAAACAAGTTAACAACAACAATTGCATTCATTTTATGTTTCAGGTTCAGGGGGAGG
TGTGGGAGGTTTTTTAAAGCAAGTAAAACCTCTACAAATGTGGTAAAATCGATAAGGATCCAGGTGGCAC
TTTTCGGGGAAATGTGCGCGGAACCCCTATTTGTTTATTTTTCTAAATACATTCAAATATGTATCCGCTC
ATGAGACAATAACCCTGATAAATGCTTCAATAATATTGAAAAAGGAAGAGTATGAGTATTCAACATTTCC
GTGTCGCCCTTATTCCCTTTTTTGCGGCATTTTGCCTTCCTGTTTTTGCTCACCCAGAAACGCTGGTGAA
AGTAAAAGATGCTGAAGATCAGTTGGGTGCACGAGTGGGTTACATCGAACTGGATCTCAACAGCGGTAAG
ATCCTTGAGAGTTTTCGCCCCGAAGAACGTTTTCCAATGATGAGCACTTTTAAAGTTCTGCTATGTGGCG
CGGTATTATCCCGTATTGACGCCGGGCAAGAGCAACTCGGTCGCCGCATACACTATTCTCAGAATGACTT
GGTTGAGTACTCACCAGTCACAGAAAAGCATCTTACGGATGGCATGACAGTAAGAGAATTATGCAGTGCT
GCCATAACCATGAGTGATAACACTGCGGCCAACTTACTTCTGACAACGATCGGAGGACCGAAGGAGCTAA
CCGCTTTTTTGCACAACATGGGGGATCATGTAACTCGCCTTGATCGTTGGGAACCGGAGCTGAATGAAGC
CATACCAAACGACGAGCGTGACACCACGATGCCTGTAGCAATGGCAACAACGTTGCGCAAACTATTAACT
GGCGAACTACTTACTCTAGCTTCCCGGCAACAATTAATAGACTGGATGGAGGCGGATAAAGTTGCAGGAC
CACTTCTGCGCTCGGCCCTTCCGGCTGGCTGGTTTATTGCTGATAAATCTGGAGCCGGTGAGCGTGGGTC
TCGCGGTATCATTGCAGCACTGGGGCCAGATGGTAAGCCCTCCCGTATCGTAGTTATCTACACGACGGGG
AGTCAGGCAACTATGGATGAACGAAATAGACAGATCGCTGAGATAGGTGCCTCACTGATTAAGCATTGGT
AACTGTCAGACCAAGTTTACTCATATATACTTTAGATTGATTTAAAACTTCATTTTTAATTTAAAAGGAT
CTAGGTGAAGATCCTTTTTGATAATCTCATGACCAAAATCCCTTAACGTGAGTTTTCGTTCCACTGAGCG
TCAGACCCCGTAGAAAAGATCAAAGGATCTTCTTGAGATCCTTTTTTTCTGCGCGTAATCTGCTGCTTGC
AAACAAAAAAACCACCGCTACCAGCGGTGGTTTGTTTGCCGGATCAAGAGCTACCAACTCTTTTTCCGAA
GGTAACTGGCTTCAGCAGAGCGCAGATACCAAATACTGTTCTTCTAGTGTAGCCGTAGTTAGGCCACCAC
TTCAAGAACTCTGTAGCACCGCCTACATACCTCGCTCTGCTAATCCTGTTACCAGTGGCTGCTGCCAGTG
GCGATAAGTCGTGTCTTACCGGGTTGGACTCAAGACGATAGTTACCGGATAAGGCGCAGCGGTCGGGCTG
AACGGGGGGTTCGTGCACACAGCCCAGCTTGGAGCGAACGACCTACACCGAACTGAGATACCTACAGCGT
GAGCTATGAGAAAGCGCCACGCTTCCCGAAGGGAGAAAGGCGGACAGGTATCCGGTAAGCGGCAGGGTCG
GAACAGGAGAGCGCACGAGGGAGCTTCCAGGGGGAAACGCCTGGTATCTTTATAGTCCTGTCGGGTTTCG
CCACCTCTGACTTGAGCGTCGATTTTTGTGATGCTCGTCAGGGGGGCGGAGCCTATGGAAAAACGCCAGC
AACGCGGCCTTTTTACGGTTCCTGGCCTTTTGCTGGCCTTTTGCTCACATGGCTCGAC
