Features (pLannotate 1.2.2; 14 found; start..end, strand, type, name):
     71..428     +  promoter       SV40 promoter: SV40 enhancer and early promoter
    498..630     +  intron         chimeric intron: chimera between introns from human β-globin and immunoglobulin heavy chain genes
    675..693     +  promoter       T7 promoter: promoter for bacteriophage T7 RNA polymerase
    703..1638    +  CDS            hRluc: Renilla luciferase human codon-optimized
   2312..2360    +  polyA_signal   poly(A) signal: synthetic polyadenylation signal
   2369..3120    +  promoter       HSV TK promoter: herpes simplex virus thymidine kinase promoter
   3190..3322    +  intron         chimeric intron: chimera between introns from human β-globin and immunoglobulin heavy chain genes
   3367..3385    +  promoter       T7 promoter: promoter for bacteriophage T7 RNA polymerase
   3400..5052    +  CDS            luciferase: firefly luciferase; luc+; enhanced luc+ version of the luciferase gene AAS38485.1 42718124.0
   5077..5198    -  polyA_signal   SV40 poly(A) signal: SV40 polyadenylation signal
   5221..5289    -  CDS            large T antigen (fragment): large T antigen from SV40 (simian virus 40)
   5331..5435    +  promoter       AmpR promoter: bla
   5436..6296    +  CDS            AmpR: β-lactamase; bla; confers resistance to ampicillin, carbenicillin, and related antibiotics
   6467..7055    +  rep_origin     ori: high-copy-number ColE1/pMB1/pBR322/pUC origin of replication
>Addgene plasmid #136015 | psiCHECK3-ZC3H15 | addgene full sequence | sequence record 269428 | Addgene NGS Result
TGGCTCGACAGATCTGCGCAGCACCATGGCCTGAAATAACCTCTGAAAGAGGAACTTGGTTAGGTACCTT
CTGAGGCGGAAAGAACCAGCTGTGGAATGTGTGTCAGTTAGGGTGTGGAAAGTCCCCAGGCTCCCCAGCA
GGCAGAAGTATGCAAAGCATGCATCTCAATTAGTCAGCAACCAGGTGTGGAAAGTCCCCAGGCTCCCCAG
CAGGCAGAAGTATGCAAAGCATGCATCTCAATTAGTCAGCAACCATAGTCCCGCCCCTAACTCCGCCCAT
CCCGCCCCTAACTCCGCCCAGTTCCGCCCATTCTCCGCCCCATGGCTGACTAATTTTTTTTATTTATGCA
GAGGCCGAGGCCGCCTCGGCCTCTGAGCTATTCCAGAAGTAGTGAGGAGGCTTTTTTGGAGGCCTAGGCT
TTTGCAAAAAGCTTGATTCTTCTGACACAACAGTCTCGAACTTAAGCTGCAGAAGTTGGTCGTGAGGCAC
TGGGCAGGTAAGTATCAAGGTTACAAGACAGGTTTAAGGAGACCAATAGAAACTGGGCTTGTCGAGACAG
AGAAGACTCTTGCGTTTCTGATAGGCACCTATTGGTCTTACTGACATCCACTTTGCCTTTCTCTCCACAG
GTGTCCACTCCCAGTTCAATTACAGCTCTTAAGGCTAGAGTACTTAATACGACTCACTATAGGCTAGCCA
CCATGGCTTCCAAGGTGTACGACCCCGAGCAACGCAAACGCATGATCACTGGGCCTCAGTGGTGGGCTCG
CTGCAAGCAAATGAACGTGCTGGACTCCTTCATCAACTACTATGATTCCGAGAAGCACGCCGAGAACGCC
GTGATTTTTCTGCATGGTAACGCTGCCTCCAGCTACCTGTGGAGGCACGTCGTGCCTCACATCGAGCCCG
TGGCTAGATGCATCATCCCTGATCTGATCGGAATGGGTAAGTCCGGCAAGAGCGGGAATGGCTCATATCG
CCTCCTGGATCACTACAAGTACCTCACCGCTTGGTTCGAGCTGCTGAACCTTCCAAAGAAAATCATCTTT
GTGGGCCACGACTGGGGGGCTTGTCTGGCCTTTCACTACTCCTACGAGCACCAAGACAAGATCAAGGCCA
TCGTCCATGCTGAGAGTGTCGTGGACGTGATCGAGTCCTGGGACGAGTGGCCTGACATCGAGGAGGATAT
CGCCCTGATCAAGAGCGAAGAGGGCGAGAAAATGGTGCTTGAGAATAACTTCTTCGTCGAGACCATGCTC
CCAAGCAAGATCATGCGGAAACTGGAGCCTGAGGAGTTCGCTGCCTACCTGGAGCCATTCAAGGAGAAGG
GCGAGGTTAGACGGCCTACCCTCTCCTGGCCTCGCGAGATCCCTCTCGTTAAGGGAGGCAAGCCCGACGT
CGTCCAGATTGTCCGCAACTACAACGCCTACCTTCGGGCCAGCGACGATCTGCCTAAGATGTTCATCGAG
TCCGACCCTGGGTTCTTTTCCAACGCTATTGTCGAGGGAGCTAAGAAGTTCCCTAACACCGAGTTCGTGA
AGGTGAAGGGCCTCCACTTCAGCCAGGAGGACGCTCCAGATGAAATGGGTAAGTACATCAAGAGCTTCGT
GGAGCGCGTGCTGAAGAACGAGCAGTAATTCTAGGCGATCGCTCGAGCACCAAACACATCGCTGAAAAAA
TTAAGTCAGCTCAGCACGAGTTGAAATTGACTACATTAATTTCTTTCCACCTAGAATCAACAGGATGTTT
ATTTCCTATGCTGATTCTGGAGGAGTTAACCTCCTGCAAAAAAGGCATCTTGTCCCTACATCTTCTCTTC
TGACTTTGGCTACATCTCATAGTAAGTTCAGAGTAGTTCATGATAAATTGAAAATATAATGGTCATTGCA
GAAAATGATTGATGTTGTAACTGTCCACCCAAGTAAGAAGTGTATCTGCCTTTCCATCTTTTGGTTTTCA
TTTGGGCATGTGCTATTACCAGAAACAACAAACTTATATTTAAAATACCCTTCATTTGACACAGTTTTTA
ATGAGTGATTTAATTTCCTCTGTATTTGTATGTTTAGAAGACTGCCTAAAACATGAGCACTGTACTTCAT
AAAGGAAACTGCGTATGCAGATTCAGTATTGTGTATCTTTGGACAATTAGATGGACATTTAAAATGGAAC
TTCTTTATCTGACAGGATCAGCTACAATGCCCTGTGTTAAATTGTTTAAAAGTTTCCCTTTTCTTTTTTG
CCAATAAAGTTGTAAATAAAGACCATCATACATTAAAATCCAAGTTTAAACCTAGAGCGGCCGCTGGCCG
CAATAAAATATCTTTATTTTCATTACATCTGTGTGTTGGTTTTTTGTGTGAGGATCTAAATGAGTCTTCG
GACCTCGCGGGGGCCGCTTAAGCGGTGGTTAGGGTTTGTCTGACGCGGGGGGAGGGGGAAGGAACGAAAC
ACTCTCATTCGGAGGCGGCTCGGGGTTTGGTCTTGGTGGCCACGGGCACGCAGAAGAGCGCCGCGATCCT
CTTAAGCACCCCCCCGCCCTCCGTGGAGGCGGGGGTTTGGTCGGCGGGTGGTAACTGGCGGGCCGCTGAC
TCGGGCGGGTCGCGCGCCCCAGAGTGTGACCTTTTCGGTCTGCTCGCAGACCCCCGGGCGGCGCCGCCGC
GGCGGCGACGGGCTCGCTGGGTCCTAGGCTCCATGGGGACCGTATACGTGGACAGGCTCTGGAGCATCCG
CACGACTGCGGTGATATTACCGGAGACCTTCTGCGGGACGAGCCGGGTCACGCGGCTGACGCGGAGCGTC
CGTTGGGCGACAAACACCAGGACGGGGCACAGGTACACTATCTTGTCACCCGGAGGCGCGAGGGACTGCA
GGAGCTTCAGGGAGTGGCGCAGCTGCTTCATCCCCGTGGCCCGTTGCTCGCGTTTGCTGGCGGTGTCCCC
GGAAGAAATATATTTGCATGTCTTTAGTTCTATGATGACACAAACCCCGCCCAGCGTCTTGTCATTGGCG
AATTCGAACACGCAGATGCAGTCGGGGCGGCGCGGTCCCAGGTCCACTTCGCATATTAAGGTGACGCGTG
TGGCCTCGAACACCGAGCGACCCTGCAGCGACCCGCTTAAAAGCTTGATTCTTCTGACACAACAGTCTCG
AACTTAAGCTGCAGAAGTTGGTCGTGAGGCACTGGGCAGGTAAGTATCAAGGTTACAAGACAGGTTTAAG
GAGACCAATAGAAACTGGGCTTGTCGAGACAGAGAAGACTCTTGCGTTTCTGATAGGCACCTATTGGTCT
TACTGACATCCACTTTGCCTTTCTCTCCACAGGTGTCCACTCCCAGTTCAATTACAGCTCTTAAGGCTAG
AGTACTTAATACGACTCACTATAGGCTAGCAAAGCCACCATGGCCGATGCTAAGAACATTAAGAAGGGCC
CTGCTCCCTTCTACCCTCTGGAGGATGGCACCGCTGGCGAGCAGCTGCACAAGGCCATGAAGAGGTATGC
CCTGGTGCCTGGCACCATTGCCTTCACCGATGCCCACATTGAGGTGGACATCACCTATGCCGAGTACTTC
GAGATGTCTGTGCGCCTGGCCGAGGCCATGAAGAGGTACGGCCTGAACACCAACCACCGCATCGTGGTGT
GCTCTGAGAACTCTCTGCAGTTCTTCATGCCAGTGCTGGGCGCCCTGTTCATCGGAGTGGCCGTGGCCCC
TGCTAACGACATTTACAACGAGCGCGAGCTGCTGAACAGCATGGGCATTTCTCAGCCTACCGTGGTGTTC
GTGTCTAAGAAGGGCCTGCAGAAGATCCTGAACGTGCAGAAGAAGCTGCCTATCATCCAGAAGATCATCA
TCATGGACTCTAAGACCGACTACCAGGGCTTCCAGAGCATGTACACATTCGTGACATCTCATCTGCCTCC
TGGCTTCAACGAGTACGACTTCGTGCCAGAGTCTTTCGACAGGGACAAAACCATTGCCCTGATCATGAAC
AGCTCTGGGTCTACCGGCCTGCCTAAGGGCGTGGCCCTGCCTCATCGCACCGCCTGTGTGCGCTTCTCTC
ACGCCCGCGACCCTATTTTCGGCAACCAGATCATCCCCGACACCGCTATTCTGAGCGTGGTGCCATTCCA
CCACGGCTTCGGCATGTTCACCACCCTGGGCTACCTGATTTGCGGCTTTCGGGTGGTGCTGATGTACCGC
TTCGAGGAGGAGCTGTTCCTGCGCAGCCTGCAAGACTACAAAATTCAGTCTGCCCTGCTGGTGCCAACCC
TGTTCAGCTTCTTCGCTAAGAGCACCCTGATCGACAAGTACGACCTGTCTAACCTGCACGAGATTGCCTC
TGGCGGCGCCCCACTGTCTAAGGAGGTGGGCGAAGCCGTGGCCAAGCGCTTTCATCTGCCAGGCATCCGC
CAGGGCTACGGCCTGACCGAGACAACCAGCGCCATTCTGATTACCCCAGAGGGCGACGACAAGCCTGGCG
CCGTGGGCAAGGTGGTGCCATTCTTCGAGGCCAAGGTGGTGGACCTGGACACCGGCAAGACCCTGGGAGT
GAACCAGCGCGGCGAGCTGTGTGTGCGCGGCCCTATGATTATGTCCGGCTACGTGAATAACCCTGAGGCC
ACAAACGCCCTGATCGACAAGGACGGCTGGCTGCACTCTGGCGACATTGCCTACTGGGACGAGGACGAGC
ACTTCTTCATCGTGGACCGCCTGAAGTCTCTGATCAAGTACAAGGGCTACCAGGTGGCCCCAGCCGAGCT
GGAGTCTATCCTGCTGCAGCACCCTAACATTTTCGACGCCGGAGTGGCCGGCCTGCCCGACGACGATGCC
GGCGAGCTGCCTGCCGCCGTCGTCGTGCTGGAACACGGCAAGACCATGACCGAGAAGGAGATCGTGGACT
ATGTGGCCAGCCAGGTGACAACCGCCAAGAAGCTGCGCGGCGGAGTGGTGTTCGTGGACGAGGTGCCCAA
GGGCCTGACCGGCAAGCTGGACGCCCGCAAGATCCGCGAGATCCTGATCAAGGCTAAGAAAGGCGGCAAG
ATCGCCGTGTAATGCGGCCGCTTCGAGCAGACATGATAAGATACATTGATGAGTTTGGACAAACCACAAC
TAGAATGCAGTGAAAAAAATGCTTTATTTGTGAAATTTGTGATGCTATTGCTTTATTTGTAACCATTATA
AGCTGCAATAAACAAGTTAACAACAACAATTGCATTCATTTTATGTTTCAGGTTCAGGGGGAGGTGTGGG
AGGTTTTTTAAAGCAAGTAAAACCTCTACAAATGTGGTAAAATCGATAAGGATCCAGGTGGCACTTTTCG
GGGAAATGTGCGCGGAACCCCTATTTGTTTATTTTTCTAAATACATTCAAATATGTATCCGCTCATGAGA
CAATAACCCTGATAAATGCTTCAATAATATTGAAAAAGGAAGAGTATGAGTATTCAACATTTCCGTGTCG
CCCTTATTCCCTTTTTTGCGGCATTTTGCCTTCCTGTTTTTGCTCACCCAGAAACGCTGGTGAAAGTAAA
AGATGCTGAAGATCAGTTGGGTGCACGAGTGGGTTACATCGAACTGGATCTCAACAGCGGTAAGATCCTT
GAGAGTTTTCGCCCCGAAGAACGTTTTCCAATGATGAGCACTTTTAAAGTTCTGCTATGTGGCGCGGTAT
TATCCCGTATTGACGCCGGGCAAGAGCAACTCGGTCGCCGCATACACTATTCTCAGAATGACTTGGTTGA
GTACTCACCAGTCACAGAAAAGCATCTTACGGATGGCATGACAGTAAGAGAATTATGCAGTGCTGCCATA
ACCATGAGTGATAACACTGCGGCCAACTTACTTCTGACAACGATCGGAGGACCGAAGGAGCTAACCGCTT
TTTTGCACAACATGGGGGATCATGTAACTCGCCTTGATCGTTGGGAACCGGAGCTGAATGAAGCCATACC
AAACGACGAGCGTGACACCACGATGCCTGTAGCAATGGCAACAACGTTGCGCAAACTATTAACTGGCGAA
CTACTTACTCTAGCTTCCCGGCAACAATTAATAGACTGGATGGAGGCGGATAAAGTTGCAGGACCACTTC
TGCGCTCGGCCCTTCCGGCTGGCTGGTTTATTGCTGATAAATCTGGAGCCGGTGAGCGTGGGTCTCGCGG
TATCATTGCAGCACTGGGGCCAGATGGTAAGCCCTCCCGTATCGTAGTTATCTACACGACGGGGAGTCAG
GCAACTATGGATGAACGAAATAGACAGATCGCTGAGATAGGTGCCTCACTGATTAAGCATTGGTAACTGT
CAGACCAAGTTTACTCATATATACTTTAGATTGATTTAAAACTTCATTTTTAATTTAAAAGGATCTAGGT
GAAGATCCTTTTTGATAATCTCATGACCAAAATCCCTTAACGTGAGTTTTCGTTCCACTGAGCGTCAGAC
CCCGTAGAAAAGATCAAAGGATCTTCTTGAGATCCTTTTTTTCTGCGCGTAATCTGCTGCTTGCAAACAA
AAAAACCACCGCTACCAGCGGTGGTTTGTTTGCCGGATCAAGAGCTACCAACTCTTTTTCCGAAGGTAAC
TGGCTTCAGCAGAGCGCAGATACCAAATACTGTTCTTCTAGTGTAGCCGTAGTTAGGCCACCACTTCAAG
AACTCTGTAGCACCGCCTACATACCTCGCTCTGCTAATCCTGTTACCAGTGGCTGCTGCCAGTGGCGATA
AGTCGTGTCTTACCGGGTTGGACTCAAGACGATAGTTACCGGATAAGGCGCAGCGGTCGGGCTGAACGGG
GGGTTCGTGCACACAGCCCAGCTTGGAGCGAACGACCTACACCGAACTGAGATACCTACAGCGTGAGCTA
TGAGAAAGCGCCACGCTTCCCGAAGGGAGAAAGGCGGACAGGTATCCGGTAAGCGGCAGGGTCGGAACAG
GAGAGCGCACGAGGGAGCTTCCAGGGGGAAACGCCTGGTATCTTTATAGTCCTGTCGGGTTTCGCCACCT
CTGACTTGAGCGTCGATTTTTGTGATGCTCGTCAGGGGGGCGGAGCCTATGGAAAAACGCCAGCAACGCG
GCCTTTTTACGGTTCCTGGCCTTTTGCTGGCCTTTTGCTCACA
